Addgene plasmid #250380: Lenti-CMV-2xHA-NUDT5 Y74F-WPRE
Purpose: Lentiviral expression of human NUDT5 Y74F with N-terminal 2xHA under CMV promoter and puromycin resistance cassette under PGK promoter.
Depositing lab: Stefan Kubicek. Depositing organization: CeMM Research Center for Molecular Medicine. Publication: A non-enzymatic role of Nudix hydrolase 5 in repressing purine de novo synthesis. Nguyen TA, Lin JG, Marques AMC, Fottner M, Bauer LG, Reicher A, Daum D, Scrofani L, Liu Y, Cheng C, D'Angelo L D D L, Sanchez J, Bueschl C, Marella N, Buphamalai P, Traversi F, Beres M, Moll HP, Siklos M, Genger JW, Hofstaetter G, Villanti L, Malik M, Klimek C, Runggatscher K, Guertl B, Hansen JS, Dobner S, Babosova O, Becirovic T, de Rooij LPMH, Casanova E, Koren A, Froese DS, Rosenblatt DS, Klavins K, Bergthaler A, Menche J, Hannich JT, Abele M, Sdelci S, Lang K, Huber KVM, Kubicek S. Science. 2025 Nov 6:eadv4257. doi: 10.1126/science.adv4257. PubMed 41196952.
Backbone
  Vector backbone: pLenti CMV GFP Puro
  Backbone manufacturer: Eric Campeau, Paul Kaufman (Addgene #17448)
  Vector type: Mammalian Expression, Lentiviral
Growth in bacteria
  Bacterial resistance: Ampicillin, 100 μg/mL
  Growth temperature: 37°C
  Growth strain: NEB Stable
  Copy number: High Copy
Gene/Insert
  Gene/Insert name: NUDT5
  Species: H. sapiens (human)
  Insert size (bp): 714
  Mutation: Y74F
  Entrez Gene: NUDT5 (a.k.a. YSA1, YSA1H, YSAH1, hNUDT5)
  Promoter: CMV
  Tag / fusion protein: 2xHA (N terminal on insert)
  Cloning method: Ligation Independent Cloning
Terms and licenses: Academic/Nonprofit Terms; Industry Terms: Not Available to Industry
Depositor comments: Insert cloned with BamHI (5') and SalI (3') sites.
How to cite: Lenti-CMV-2xHA-NUDT5 Y74F-WPRE was a gift from Stefan Kubicek (Addgene plasmid # 250380 ; http://n2t.net/addgene:250380 ; RRID:Addgene_250380)
