[The description below was written by a language model from this plasmid's Addgene catalogue record and pLannotate feature annotations shown in this document.]
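Description:
Lenti-CMV-2xHA-NUDT5 Y74F-WPRE is an 8.6 kb lentiviral transfer plasmid for mammalian expression, built on the pLenti CMV GFP Puro backbone. In bacteria it is maintained as a high-copy plasmid through a ColE1/pUC-type origin and selected with ampicillin via the β-lactamase gene. An f1 origin and remnants of a lac/lacZα cloning region with flanking T3 and T7 promoters are also annotated. The viral portion has a third-generation-style layout: an RSV promoter drives a truncated HIV-1 5' LTR, followed by the Ψ packaging signal with a gag fragment, the Rev response element for Rev-dependent export of the genomic RNA, and the cPPT/CTS element. A second truncated LTR downstream closes the proviral unit and is followed by an SV40 polyadenylation signal and SV40 origin.

Between the LTRs sit two expression units. The CMV enhancer/promoter drives human NUDT5 (Nudix hydrolase 5) carrying the Y74F substitution and an N-terminal 2xHA epitope tag. The tag is recorded in the catalogue fields but is not separately annotated in the feature table, which marks only the NUDT5 coding region. According to the depositor, the insert lies between BamHI and SalI sites. A WPRE immediately follows to enhance transcript stability and expression. Downstream, a PGK promoter drives puromycin N-acetyltransferase, allowing selection of transduced cells. The plasmid is intended for producing lentivirus to stably express HA-tagged mutant NUDT5 in mammalian cells. It comes from a study of a non-enzymatic role of NUDT5 in repressing de novo purine synthesis, although the record does not state the functional consequence of the Y74F mutation.
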