Features (pLannotate 1.2.2; 28 found; start..end, strand, type, name):
      1..429     +  rep_origin     f1 ori (sequence partly withheld): f1 bacteriophage origin of replication; arrow indicates direction of (+) strand synthesis
    482..586     +  promoter       AmpR promoter: bla
    587..1447    +  CDS            AmpR: β-lactamase; bla; confers resistance to ampicillin, carbenicillin, and related antibiotics
   1618..2206    +  rep_origin     ori: high-copy-number ColE1/pMB1/pBR322/pUC origin of replication
   2389..2481    +  CDS            lacI (fragment): lac repressor; lacI; The lac repressor binds to the lac operator to inhibit transcription in E. coli. This inhibition can be relieved by adding lactose or isopropyl-β-D-thiogalactopyranoside (IPTG).
   2494..2515    +  protein_bind   CAP binding site: CAP binding activates transcription in the presence of cAMP. E. coli catabolite activator protein
   2530..2560    +  promoter       lac promoter: promoter for the E. coli lac operon
   2568..2584    +  protein_bind   lac operator: The lac repressor binds to the lac operator to inhibit transcription in E. coli. This inhibition can be relieved by adding lactose or isopropyl-β-D-thiogalactopyranoside (IPTG). lac repressor encoded by lacI
   2629..2647    +  promoter       T3 promoter: promoter for bacteriophage T3 RNA polymerase
   2675..2901    +  promoter       RSV promoter: Rous sarcoma virus enhancer/promoter
   2902..3082    +  LTR            5' LTR (truncated): truncated 5' long terminal repeat (LTR) from HIV-1
   3129..3254    +  misc_feature   HIV-1 Ψ: packaging signal of human immunodeficiency virus type 1
   3238..3601    +  CDS            HIV-1 gag (fragment): gag protein from human immunodeficiency virus 1; gag
   3747..3980    +  misc_feature   RRE: The Rev response element (RRE) of HIV-1 allows for Rev-dependent mRNA export from the nucleus to the cytoplasm.
   4357..4457    +  CDS            Rev (fragment): human immunodeficiency virus 1 (HIV-1) Rev protein; rev; enhances nuclear export of unspliced and incompletely spliced viral mRNAs
   4476..4592    +  misc_feature   cPPT/CTS: central polypurine tract and central termination sequence of HIV-1
   4615..4918    +  enhancer       CMV enhancer: human cytomegalovirus immediate early enhancer
   4919..5122    +  promoter       CMV promoter: human cytomegalovirus (CMV) immediate early promoter
   5281..5934    +  CDS            NUDT5: NUDT5_HUMAN - Also known as NUDIX5 From Homo sapiens (Human).
   5953..6541    +  misc_feature   WPRE: woodchuck hepatitis virus posttranscriptional regulatory element
   6555..7054    +  promoter       PGK promoter: mouse phosphoglycerate kinase 1 promoter
   7075..7674    +  CDS            PuroR: puromycin N-acetyltransferase; pac from Streptomyces alboniger; confers resistance to puromycin
   7742..7879    +  CDS            nef (fragment): NEF_HV1LA - Experimental evidence at protein level: Swiss-Prot protein existence level 1. Extracellular Nef protein targets CD4(+) T-lymphocytes for apoptosis by interacting with CXCR4 surface receptors. From Human immunodeficiency virus type 1 group M subtype B (isolate Lai) (HIV-1).
   7865..8045    +  LTR            5' LTR (truncated): truncated 5' long terminal repeat (LTR) from HIV-1
   8117..8238    +  polyA_signal   SV40 poly(A) signal: SV40 polyadenylation signal
   8278..8413    +  rep_origin     SV40 ori: SV40 origin of replication
   8434..8452    -  promoter       T7 promoter: promoter for bacteriophage T7 RNA polymerase
   8460..8615    +  CDS            lacZα (fragment): LacZα fragment of β-galactosidase; lacZ fragment
>Addgene plasmid #250380 | Lenti-CMV-2xHA-NUDT5 Y74F-WPRE | addgene full sequence | sequence record 498951 | Addgene NGS Result
[124 nt withheld, positions 1-124]
C
[91 nt withheld, positions 126-216]
A
[49 nt withheld, positions 218-266]
CCTTTGACGTTGGAGTCCACGTTCTTT
[37 nt withheld, positions 294-330]
ACCCTATCTCGGTCTATTCTTTTGATTTATAAGGGATTTTGCCGATTTCGGCCTATTGGTTAAAAAATGA
GCTGATTTAACAAAAATTTAACGCGAATTTTAACAAAATATTAACGCTTACAATTTAGGTGGCACTTTTC
GGGGAAATGTGCGCGGAACCCCTATTTGTTTATTTTTCTAAATACATTCAAATATGTATCCGCTCATGAG
ACAATAACCCTGATAAATGCTTCAATAATATTGAAAAAGGAAGAGTATGAGTATTCAACATTTCCGTGTC
GCCCTTATTCCCTTTTTTGCGGCATTTTGCCTTCCTGTTTTTGCTCACCCAGAAACGCTGGTGAAAGTAA
AAGATGCTGAAGATCAGTTGGGTGCACGAGTGGGTTACATCGAACTGGATCTCAACAGCGGTAAGATCCT
TGAGAGTTTTCGCCCCGAAGAACGTTTTCCAATGATGAGCACTTTTAAAGTTCTGCTATGTGGCGCGGTA
TTATCCCGTATTGACGCCGGGCAAGAGCAACTCGGTCGCCGCATACACTATTCTCAGAATGACTTGGTTG
AGTACTCACCAGTCACAGAAAAGCATCTTACGGATGGCATGACAGTAAGAGAATTATGCAGTGCTGCCAT
AACCATGAGTGATAACACTGCGGCCAACTTACTTCTGACAACGATCGGAGGACCGAAGGAGCTAACCGCT
TTTTTGCACAACATGGGGGATCATGTAACTCGCCTTGATCGTTGGGAACCGGAGCTGAATGAAGCCATAC
CAAACGACGAGCGTGACACCACGATGCCTGTAGCAATGGCAACAACGTTGCGCAAACTATTAACTGGCGA
ACTACTTACTCTAGCTTCCCGGCAACAATTAATAGACTGGATGGAGGCGGATAAAGTTGCAGGACCACTT
CTGCGCTCGGCCCTTCCGGCTGGCTGGTTTATTGCTGATAAATCTGGAGCCGGTGAGCGTGGGTCTCGCG
GTATCATTGCAGCACTGGGGCCAGATGGTAAGCCCTCCCGTATCGTAGTTATCTACACGACGGGGAGTCA
GGCAACTATGGATGAACGAAATAGACAGATCGCTGAGATAGGTGCCTCACTGATTAAGCATTGGTAACTG
TCAGACCAAGTTTACTCATATATACTTTAGATTGATTTAAAACTTCATTTTTAATTTAAAAGGATCTAGG
TGAAGATCCTTTTTGATAATCTCATGACCAAAATCCCTTAACGTGAGTTTTCGTTCCACTGAGCGTCAGA
CCCCGTAGAAAAGATCAAAGGATCTTCTTGAGATCCTTTTTTTCTGCGCGTAATCTGCTGCTTGCAAACA
AAAAAACCACCGCTACCAGCGGTGGTTTGTTTGCCGGATCAAGAGCTACCAACTCTTTTTCCGAAGGTAA
CTGGCTTCAGCAGAGCGCAGATACCAAATACTGTTCTTCTAGTGTAGCCGTAGTTAGGCCACCACTTCAA
GAACTCTGTAGCACCGCCTACATACCTCGCTCTGCTAATCCTGTTACCAGTGGCTGCTGCCAGTGGCGAT
AAGTCGTGTCTTACCGGGTTGGACTCAAGACGATAGTTACCGGATAAGGCGCAGCGGTCGGGCTGAACGG
GGGGTTCGTGCACACAGCCCAGCTTGGAGCGAACGACCTACACCGAACTGAGATACCTACAGCGTGAGCT
ATGAGAAAGCGCCACGCTTCCCGAAGGGAGAAAGGCGGACAGGTATCCGGTAAGCGGCAGGGTCGGAACA
GGAGAGCGCACGAGGGAGCTTCCAGGGGGAAACGCCTGGTATCTTTATAGTCCTGTCGGGTTTCGCCACC
TCTGACTTGAGCGTCGATTTTTGTGATGCTCGTCAGGGGGGCGGAGCCTATGGAAAAACGCCAGCAACGC
GGCCTTTTTACGGTTCCTGGCCTTTTGCTGGCCTTTTGCTCACATGTTCTTTCCTGCGTTATCCCCTGAT
TCTGTGGATAACCGTATTACCGCCTTTGAGTGAGCTGATACCGCTCGCCGCAGCCGAACGACCGAGCGCA
GCGAGTCAGTGAGCGAGGAAGCGGAAGAGCGCCCAATACGCAAACCGCCTCTCCCCGCGCGTTGGCCGAT
TCATTAATGCAGCTGGCACGACAGGTTTCCCGACTGGAAAGCGGGCAGTGAGCGCAACGCAATTAATGTG
AGTTAGCTCACTCATTAGGCACCCCAGGCTTTACACTTTATGCTTCCGGCTCGTATGTTGTGTGGAATTG
TGAGCGGATAACAATTTCACACAGGAAACAGCTATGACCATGATTACGCCAAGCGCGCAATTAACCCTCA
CTAAAGGGAACAAAAGCTGGAGCTGCAAGCTTAATGTAGTCTTATGCAATACTCTTGTAGTCTTGCAACA
TGGTAACGATGAGTTAGCAACATGCCTTACAAGGAGAGAAAAAGCACCGTGCATGCCGATTGGTGGAAGT
AAGGTGGTACGATCGTGCCTTATTAGGAAGGCAACAGACGGGTCTGACATGGATTGGACGAACCACTGAA
TTGCCGCATTGCAGAGATATTGTATTTAAGTGCCTAGCTCGATACATAAACGGGTCTCTCTGGTTAGACC
AGATCTGAGCCTGGGAGCTCTCTGGCTAACTAGGGAACCCACTGCTTAAGCCTCAATAAAGCTTGCCTTG
AGTGCTTCAAGTAGTGTGTGCCCGTCTGTTGTGTGACTCTGGTAACTAGAGATCCCTCAGACCCTTTTAG
TCAGTGTGGAAAATCTCTAGCAGTGGCGCCCGAACAGGGACTTGAAAGCGAAAGGGAAACCAGAGGAGCT
CTCTCGACGCAGGACTCGGCTTGCTGAAGCGCGCACGGCAAGAGGCGAGGGGCGGCGACTGGTGAGTACG
CCAAAAATTTTGACTAGCGGAGGCTAGAAGGAGAGAGATGGGTGCGAGAGCGTCAGTATTAAGCGGGGGA
GAATTAGATCGCGATGGGAAAAAATTCGGTTAAGGCCAGGGGGAAAGAAAAAATATAAATTAAAACATAT
AGTATGGGCAAGCAGGGAGCTAGAACGATTCGCAGTTAATCCTGGCCTGTTAGAAACATCAGAAGGCTGT
AGACAAATACTGGGACAGCTACAACCATCCCTTCAGACAGGATCAGAAGAACTTAGATCATTATATAATA
CAGTAGCAACCCTCTATTGTGTGCATCAAAGGATAGAGATAAAAGACACCAAGGAAGCTTTAGACAAGAT
AGAGGAAGAGCAAAACAAAAGTAAGACCACCGCACAGCAAGCGGCCGCTGATCTTCAGACCTGGAGGAGG
AGATATGAGGGACAATTGGAGAAGTGAATTATATAAATATAAAGTAGTAAAAATTGAACCATTAGGAGTA
GCACCCACCAAGGCAAAGAGAAGAGTGGTGCAGAGAGAAAAAAGAGCAGTGGGAATAGGAGCTTTGTTCC
TTGGGTTCTTGGGAGCAGCAGGAAGCACTATGGGCGCAGCGTCAATGACGCTGACGGTACAGGCCAGACA
ATTATTGTCTGGTATAGTGCAGCAGCAGAACAATTTGCTGAGGGCTATTGAGGCGCAACAGCATCTGTTG
CAACTCACAGTCTGGGGCATCAAGCAGCTCCAGGCAAGAATCCTGGCTGTGGAAAGATACCTAAAGGATC
AACAGCTCCTGGGGATTTGGGGTTGCTCTGGAAAACTCATTTGCACCACTGCTGTGCCTTGGAATGCTAG
TTGGAGTAATAAATCTCTGGAACAGATTTGGAATCACACGACCTGGATGGAGTGGGACAGAGAAATTAAC
AATTACACAAGCTTAATACACTCCTTAATTGAAGAATCGCAAAACCAGCAAGAAAAGAATGAACAAGAAT
TATTGGAATTAGATAAATGGGCAAGTTTGTGGAATTGGTTTAACATAACAAATTGGCTGTGGTATATAAA
ATTATTCATAATGATAGTAGGAGGCTTGGTAGGTTTAAGAATAGTTTTTGCTGTACTTTCTATAGTGAAT
AGAGTTAGGCAGGGATATTCACCATTATCGTTTCAGACCCACCTCCCAACCCCGAGGGGACCCGACAGGC
CCGAAGGAATAGAAGAAGAAGGTGGAGAGAGAGACAGAGACAGATCCATTCGATTAGTGAACGGATCTCG
ACGGTATCGGTTAACTTTTAAAAGAAAAGGGGGGATTGGGGGGTACAGTGCAGGGGAAAGAATAGTAGAC
ATAATAGCAACAGACATACAAACTAAAGAATTACAAAAACAAATTACAAAATTCAAAATTTTATCGATAA
GCTTGGGAGTTCCGCGTTACATAACTTACGGTAAATGGCCCGCCTGGCTGACCGCCCAACGACCCCCGCC
CATTGACGTCAATAATGACGTATGTTCCCATAGTAACGCCAATAGGGACTTTCCATTGACGTCAATGGGT
GGAGTATTTACGGTAAACTGCCCACTTGGCAGTACATCAAGTGTATCATATGCCAAGTACGCCCCCTATT
GACGTCAATGACGGTAAATGGCCCGCCTGGCATTATGCCCAGTACATGACCTTATGGGACTTTCCTACTT
GGCAGTACATCTACGTATTAGTCATCGCTATTACCATGGTGATGCGGTTTTGGCAGTACATCAATGGGCG
TGGATAGCGGTTTGACTCACGGGGATTTCCAAGTCTCCACCCCATTGACGTCAATGGGAGTTTGTTTTGG
CACCAAAATCAACGGGACTTTCCAAAATGTCGTAACAACTCCGCCCCATTGACGCAAATGGGCGGTAGGC
GTGTACGGTGGGAGGTCTATATAAGCAGAGCTCGTTTAGTGAACCGTCAGATCGCCTGGAGACGCCATCC
ACGCTGTTTTGACCTCCATAGAAGACACCGACTCTAGAGGATCCACCGGTCGCCACCATGTACCCCTACG
ACGTGCCCGACTACGCCGGCTATCCGTATGATGTCCCGGACTATGCAGGAGAGAGCCAAGAACCAACGGA
ATCTTCTCAGAATGGCAAACAGTATATCATTTCAGAGGAGTTAATTTCAGAAGGAAAATGGGTCAAGCTT
GAAAAAACAACGTACATGGATCCTACTGGTAAAACTAGAACTTGGGAATCAGTGAAACGTACAACCAGGA
AAGAGCAGACTGCGGATGGTGTCGCGGTCATCCCCGTGCTGCAGAGAACACTTCACTTCGAGTGTATCGT
TCTGGTGAAACAGTTCCGACCACCAATGGGGGGCTACTGCATAGAGTTCCCTGCAGGTCTCATAGATGAT
GGTGAAACCCCAGAAGCAGCTGCTCTCCGGGAGCTTGAAGAAGAAACTGGCTACAAAGGGGACATTGCCG
AATGTTCTCCAGCGGTCTGTATGGACCCAGGCTTGTCAAACTGTACTATACACATCGTGACAGTCACCAT
TAACGGAGATGATGCCGAAAACGCAAGGCCGAAGCCAAAGCCAGGGGATGGAGAGTTTGTGGAAGTCATT
TCTTTACCCAAGAATGACCTGCTGCAGAGACTTGATGCTCTGGTAGCTGAAGAACATCTCACAGTGGACG
CCAGGGTCTATTCCTACGCTCTAGCGCTGAAACATGCAAATGCAAAGCCATTTGAAGTGCCCTTCTTGAA
ATTTTAAAGCGGCCGCGTCGACAATCAACCTCTGGATTACAAAATTTGTGAAAGATTGACTGGTATTCTT
AACTATGTTGCTCCTTTTACGCTATGTGGATACGCTGCTTTAATGCCTTTGTATCATGCTATTGCTTCCC
GTATGGCTTTCATTTTCTCCTCCTTGTATAAATCCTGGTTGCTGTCTCTTTATGAGGAGTTGTGGCCCGT
TGTCAGGCAACGTGGCGTGGTGTGCACTGTGTTTGCTGACGCAACCCCCACTGGTTGGGGCATTGCCACC
ACCTGTCAGCTCCTTTCCGGGACTTTCGCTTTCCCCCTCCCTATTGCCACGGCGGAACTCATCGCCGCCT
GCCTTGCCCGCTGCTGGACAGGGGCTCGGCTGTTGGGCACTGACAATTCCGTGGTGTTGTCGGGGAAGCT
GACGTCCTTTCCATGGCTGCTCGCCTGTGTTGCCACCTGGATTCTGCGCGGGACGTCCTTCTGCTACGTC
CCTTCGGCCCTCAATCCAGCGGACCTTCCTTCCCGCGGCCTGCTGCCGGCTCTGCGGCCTCTTCCGCGTC
TTCGCCTTCGCCCTCAGACGAGTCGGATCTCCCTTTGGGCCGCCTCCCCGCCTGGAATTCTACCGGGTAG
GGGAGGCGCTTTTCCCAAGGCAGTCTGGAGCATGCGCTTTAGCAGCCCCGCTGGGCACTTGGCGCTACAC
AAGTGGCCTCTGGCCTCGCACACATTCCACATCCACCGGTAGGCGCCAACCGGCTCCGTTCTTTGGTGGC
CCCTTCGCGCCACCTTCTACTCCTCCCCTAGTCAGGAAGTTCCCCCCCGCCCCGCAGCTCGCGTCGTGCA
GGACGTGACAAATGGAAGTAGCACGTCTCACTAGTCTCGTGCAGATGGACAGCACCGCTGAGCAATGGAA
GCGGGTAGGCCTTTGGGGCAGCGGCCAATAGCAGCTTTGCTCCTTCGCTTTCTGGGCTCAGAGGCTGGGA
AGGGGTGGGTCCGGGGGCGGGCTCAGGGGCGGGCTCAGGGGCGGGGCGGGCGCCCGAAGGTCCTCCGGAG
GCCCGGCATTCTGCACGCTTCAAAAGCGCACGTCTGCCGCGCTGTTCTCCTCTTCCTCATCTCCGGGCCT
TTCGACCTGCAGCCCAAGCTTACCATGACCGAGTACAAGCCCACGGTGCGCCTCGCCACCCGCGACGACG
TCCCCAGGGCCGTACGCACCCTCGCCGCCGCGTTCGCCGACTACCCCGCCACGCGCCACACCGTCGATCC
GGACCGCCACATCGAGCGGGTCACCGAGCTGCAAGAACTCTTCCTCACGCGCGTCGGGCTCGACATCGGC
AAGGTGTGGGTCGCGGACGACGGCGCCGCGGTGGCGGTCTGGACCACGCCGGAGAGCGTCGAAGCGGGGG
CGGTGTTCGCCGAGATCGGCCCGCGCATGGCCGAGTTGAGCGGTTCCCGGCTGGCCGCGCAGCAACAGAT
GGAAGGCCTCCTGGCGCCGCACCGGCCCAAGGAGCCCGCGTGGTTCCTGGCCACCGTCGGCGTCTCGCCC
GACCACCAGGGCAAGGGTCTGGGCAGCGCCGTCGTGCTCCCCGGAGTGGAGGCGGCCGAGCGCGCCGGGG
TGCCCGCCTTCCTGGAGACCTCCGCGCCCCGCAACCTCCCCTTCTACGAGCGGCTCGGCTTCACCGTCAC
CGCCGACGTCGAGGTGCCCGAAGGACCGCGCACCTGGTGCATGACCCGCAAGCCCGGTGCCTGACGCCCG
CCCCACGACCCGCAGCGCCCGACCGAAAGGAGCGCACGACCCCATGCATCTCGAGGGCCCGGTACCTTTA
AGACCAATGACTTACAAGGCAGCTGTAGATCTTAGCCACTTTTTAAAAGAAAAGGGGGGACTGGAAGGGC
TAGCTCACTCCCAACGAAGACAAGATCTGCTTTTTGCTTGTACTGGGTCTCTCTGGTTAGACCAGATCTG
AGCCTGGGAGCTCTCTGGCTAACTAGGGAACCCACTGCTTAAGCCTCAATAAAGCTTGCCTTGAGTGCTT
CAAGTAGTGTGTGCCCGTCTGTTGTGTGACTCTGGTAACTAGAGATCCCTCAGACCCTTTTAGTCAGTGT
GGAAAATCTCTAGCAGTAGTAGTTCATGTCATCTTATTATTCAGTATTTATAACTTGCAAAGAAATGAAT
ATCAGAGAGTGAGAGGAACTTGTTTATTGCAGCTTATAATGGTTACAAATAAAGCAATAGCATCACAAAT
TTCACAAATAAAGCATTTTTTTCACTGCATTCTAGTTGTGGTTTGTCCAAACTCATCAATGTATCTTATC
ATGTCTGGCTCTAGCTATCCCGCCCCTAACTCCGCCCATCCCGCCCCTAACTCCGCCCAGTTCCGCCCAT
TCTCCGCCCCATGGCTGACTAATTTTTTTTATTTATGCAGAGGCCGAGGCCGCCTCGGCCTCTGAGCTAT
TCCAGAAGTAGTGAGGAGGCTTTTTTGGAGGCCTAGGGACGTACCCAATTCGCCCTATAGTGAGTCGTAT
TACGCGCGCTCACTGGCCGTCGTTTTACAACGTCGTGACTGGGAAAACCCTGGCGTTACCCAACTTAATC
GCCTTGCAGCACATCCCCCTTTCGCCAGCTGGCGTAATAGCGAAGAGGCCCGCACCGATCGCCCTTCCCA
ACAGTTGCGCAGCCTGAATGGCGAATGGG
